Addgene plasmid #20593: pWZL Neo Myr Flag PMVK
Depositing lab: William Hahn & Jean Zhao. Depositing organization: Dana-Farber Cancer Institute. Publication: Integrative Genomic Approaches Identify IKBKE as a Breast Cancer Oncogene (Kinase Library Clones). Boehm JS, Zhao JJ, Yao J, Kim SY, Firestein R, Dunn IF, Sjostrom SK, Garraway LA, Weremowicz S, Richardson AL, Greulich H, Stewart CJ, Mulvey LA, Shen RR, Ambrogio L, Hirozane-Kishikawa T, Hill DE, Vidal M, Meyerson M, Grenier JK, Hinkle G, Root DE, Roberts TM, Lander ES, Polyak K, Hahn WC. Cell. 2007 Jun 15. 129(6):1065-1079. 10.1016/j.cell.2007.03.052 PubMed 17574021.
Backbone
  Vector backbone: pWZL-Neo-Myr-Flag-DEST
  Backbone manufacturer: William Hahn Lab (available at Addgene, #15300)
  Vector type: Mammalian Expression, Retroviral
  Selectable markers: Neomycin (select with G418)
Growth in bacteria
  Bacterial resistance: Ampicillin, 100 μg/mL
  Growth temperature: 37°C
  Growth strain: Stbl3
  Growth instructions: Stbl3 cells to prevent recombination.
  Copy number: Unknown
Gene/Insert
  Gene/Insert name: PMVK (alt name: phosphomevalonate kinase)
  Species: H. sapiens (human)
  GenBank ID: NM_006556
  Entrez Gene: PMVK (a.k.a. HUMPMKI, PMK, PMKA, PMKASE, POROK1)
  Tag / fusion protein: Myr (N terminal on backbone); Flag (N terminal on backbone)
  Cloning method: Gateway Cloning
  Sequencing primers: 5′ pWZL-Fwd (GAA CCT CCT CGT TCG ACC); 3′ pWZL-Rev (TTC CGG GCC CTC ACA TTG)
Resource information
  A portion of this plasmid was derived from a plasmid made by: 4-D1
Terms and licenses: Academic/Nonprofit Terms; Industry Terms: Not Available to Industry
Depositor comments: ORFs were cloned into Gateway compatible pEntry vectors. An LR recombination reaction was performed to move the ORF to pWZL-Neo-Myr-Flag DEST such that the ORF would have 5' myristoylation and flag tags. This plasmid is part of a kinase library, and the gene has been verified, but has not been fully sequenced for minor mutations. Please see the following link for plasmids from this article that are not part of the kinase library http://www.addgene.org/pubmed/17574021
How to cite: pWZL Neo Myr Flag PMVK was a gift from William Hahn & Jean Zhao (Addgene plasmid # 20593 ; http://n2t.net/addgene:20593 ; RRID:Addgene_20593)
