[The description below was written by a language model from this plasmid's Addgene catalogue record.]
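Description:
pWZL Neo Myr Flag PMVK is a retroviral mammalian expression plasmid built on the Gateway-compatible pWZL-Neo-Myr-Flag-DEST backbone. It carries the human PMVK open reading frame, which encodes phosphomevalonate kinase. The ORF was first cloned into a Gateway entry vector and then moved into the destination backbone by an LR recombination reaction. This places it in frame downstream of two backbone-encoded N-terminal elements, a myristoylation signal and a Flag epitope. The myristoylation sequence directs lipid modification of the fusion protein and so targets it to membranes, a strategy commonly used to make kinases constitutively active. The Flag tag allows detection or immunoprecipitation of the expressed protein.

In bacteria the plasmid is maintained under ampicillin selection, and a recombination-deficient strain is recommended to keep the repeated retroviral sequences stable. In mammalian cells, a neomycin resistance marker allows transduced or transfected cells to be selected with G418. As a retroviral vector, it is meant to be packaged into viral particles for stable delivery of the expression cassette into target cells. The record includes no feature table and does not state the promoter driving the insert, the origin of replication or the plasmid copy number.

The construct is one clone from a library of myristoylated, Flag-tagged human kinases. The library was assembled for gain-of-function screening in an integrative genomic study of breast cancer oncogenes. The depositors note that the identity of the gene has been verified, but the insert has not been fully sequenced, so minor mutations cannot be ruled out.
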