>Addgene plasmid #20593 | pWZL Neo Myr Flag PMVK | addgene partial sequence | sequence record 26418 | 20593 with pWZL-Fwd
CTCCTTCTCTAGGCGCCGGCCGGATCCAGAATTCGCCACCATGGGGTCTTCAAAATCTAAACCAAAGGAC
CCCAGCCAGCGCCGGCGCAGGATCCGAGGTTACCTTGACTACAAAGACGATGACGACAAGCAATTGACAA
GTTTGTACAAAAAAGTTGGCATGGCCCCGCTGGGAGGCGCCCCGCGGCTGGTACTGCTGTTCAGCGGCAA
GAGGAAATCCGGGAAGGACTTCGTGACCGAGGCGCTGCAGAGCAGACTTGGAGCTGATGTCTGTGCTGTC
CTCCGGCTCTCTGGTCCACTCAAGGAACAGTATGCTCAGGAGCATGGCTTGAACTTCCAGAGACTCCTGG
ACACCAGCACCTACAAGGAGGCCTTTCGGAAGGACATGATCCGCTGGGGAGAGGAGAAACGCCAGGCTGA
CCCAGGCTTCTTTTGCAGGAAGATTGTGGAGGGCATCTCCCAGCCCATCTGGCTGGTGAGTGACACACGG
AGAGTGTCTGACATCCAGTGGTTTCGGGAGGCCTATGGGGCCGTGACGCAGACGGTCCGCGTTGTAGCGT
TGGAGCAGAGCCGACAGCAGCGGGGCTGGGTGTTCACGCCAGGGGTGGACGATGCTGAGTCAGAATGTGG
CCTGGACAACTTCGGGGACTTTGACTGGGTCATCGAGAACCATGGAGTTGAACAGCGCCTGGAGGAGCAG
TTGGAGAACCTGATAGAATTTATCCGCTCCAGACTTTACCCAACTTTCTTGTACAAA
